LOCUS       Exported 802 bp ds-DNA linear SYN 31-MAY-2021
DEFINITION  hArl4 with stop codon in Gateway Entry vector.
ACCESSION   .
VERSION     .
KEYWORDS    pDONR221-ARL4
SOURCE      synthetic DNA construct
  ORGANISM  synthetic DNA construct
REFERENCE   1 (bases 1 to 802)
  TITLE     Unpublished Kahn lab ARF plasmids
REFERENCE   2 (bases 1 to 802)
  AUTHORS   .
  TITLE     Direct Submission
  JOURNAL   Exported May 31, 2021 from SnapGene Server 1.1.58
            http://www.snapgene.com
FEATURES             Location/Qualifiers
     source          1..802
                     /organism="synthetic DNA construct"
                     /mol_type="other DNA"
     protein_bind    13..112
                     /gene="mutant version of attL"
                     /label=attL2
                     /bound_moiety="LR Clonase(TM)"
                     /note="recombination site for the Gateway(R) LR reaction"
     protein_bind    complement(737..761)
                     /gene="mutant version of attB"
                     /label=attB1
                     /bound_moiety="BP Clonase(TM)"
                     /note="recombination site for the Gateway(R) BP reaction"
ORIGIN
        1 tcagctggat ggcaaataat gattttattt tgactgatag tgacctgttc gttgcaacaa
       61 attgataagc aatgctttct tataatgcca actttgtaca agaaagctgg gtcctatcat
      121 cttttctttt tctgttgccg caacattttt cttcttttaa tgatcatatc atgtagtttc
      181 tcaagtcctt cctttaggcc atctcctatg attgcacagg taggctgcaa atgccaagga
      241 gttgatgagc tcagttcacc cattgctaac aatttctcaa tttctgaaag tgacaatgag
      301 ttcctcaaat cttgtttgtt agcaactata agtacaggga ctccctgatt ttctgatatc
      361 ctagttattt tgtgaagttc agttttggct tcttccatcc tttcgacatc aacagagtcc
      421 acaacaaata caatgccatc tgtgcatctg gtatatgact tccacagtgg ccttaatttc
      481 tcctgaccac ctacatccca gaagtgaaaa gtgactgttt tagaatttcc caaggttacc
      541 ttaattttct cagtgttaaa tcctttggta ggtacggtat ttacaaattc attgaactgc
      601 agcctgtata agacagttgt ctttccagca cagtccaaac ccagaataac aatgtggaaa
      661 gactgaaatg aaggcaggtt ggacaggata gaagtctggt ctgacagccc attccccatg
      721 gttctatctc cttctaagcc tgcttttttg tacaaagttg gcattataaa aaaagcattg
      781 ctcatcaatt tgttgcaacg aa
//
