[The description below was written by a language model from this plasmid's Addgene catalogue record and the feature table of its GenBank file.]
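Description:
pDONR221-ARL4 is a Gateway entry clone built on the commercial pDONR221 donor backbone, carrying the open reading frame of human ARL4 (Entrez gene ARL4A), a member of the ARF family of small regulatory GTPases. It is maintained in E. coli as a high-copy plasmid under kanamycin selection. The insert was introduced by Gateway cloning, includes its native stop codon, and differs from the reference sequence by a single silent A-to-T change at base 105, so the encoded protein is unaltered. The record lists no promoter. Although catalogued under bacterial expression, the plasmid is not meant to express ARL4 itself and serves as a shuttle for the coding sequence.

In an entry clone the gene is flanked by attL recombination sites, which allow an LR Clonase reaction to transfer the ORF in a defined orientation and reading frame into any compatible attR-containing destination vector. Because the stop codon is retained, the ORF suits destination vectors that yield untagged or N-terminally tagged protein, whereas C-terminal fusions would not be read through. M13 forward and reverse primer sites flank the cassette for sequence verification.

The available sequence record is only an 802 bp partial segment, apparently a read across the insert region in reverse orientation. It annotates an attL2 site and an attB1-type core sequence on the complementary strand, with the ARL4 coding region itself left unannotated. The origin of replication and resistance gene are not covered by this record. The plasmid belongs to a toolbox of constructs for expression or knockdown of human ARF, ARL and SAR GTPases.
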