Addgene plasmid #67322: pDONR221-ARL4
Purpose: hArl4 with stop codon in Gateway Entry vector
Depositing lab: Richard Kahn. Depositing organization: Emory University. Publication: Tool box: Plasmids for the expression or knockdown of human ARF Family GTPases (ARF/ARL/SAR) and their co-expression in bacteria with N-myristoyltransferases. Kerr SC, Kahn RA. Cell Logist. 2015 Sep 21;5(3):e1090523. doi: 10.1080/21592799.2015.1090523. eCollection 2015 Jul-Sep. PubMed 27057421.
Backbone
  Vector backbone: pDONR221
  Backbone manufacturer: Life Technologies
  Vector type: Bacterial Expression ; Gateway Entry vector
Growth in bacteria
  Bacterial resistance: Kanamycin, 50 μg/mL
  Growth temperature: 37°C
  Growth strain: DH5alpha
  Copy number: High Copy
Gene/Insert
  Gene/Insert name: ARL4
  Species: H. sapiens (human)
  Mutation: bp 105 A to T; silent mutation
  Entrez Gene: ARL4A (a.k.a. ARL4)
  Promoter: None
  Cloning method: Gateway Cloning
  Sequencing primers: 5′ M13-Fwd; 3′ M13-Rev
Terms and licenses: Academic/Nonprofit Terms; Industry Terms: Not Available to Industry
How to cite: pDONR221-ARL4 was a gift from Richard Kahn (Addgene plasmid # 67322 ; http://n2t.net/addgene:67322 ; RRID:Addgene_67322)
